Addgene plasmid #244860: pLentiCRISPR V2 HMBS_sg2
Purpose: Knockout of human HMBS
Depositing lab: Alexis Jourdain. Depositing organization: Universite de Lausanne (UNIL). Publication: An updated inventory of genes essential for oxidative phosphorylation identifies a mitochondrial origin in familial Meniere's disease. Harhai M, Foged MM, Zarges C, Landoni JC, Chollet S, Simonelli M, Recazens E, Lisci M, Laban N, Manley S, Riemer J, Lopez-Escamez JA, Lysakowski A, Jourdain AA. Cell Rep. 2025 Jul 25;44(8):116069. doi: 10.1016/j.celrep.2025.116069. PubMed 40714634.
Backbone
  Vector backbone: lentiCRISPR v2 puro
  Backbone manufacturer: Feng Zhang (Addgene #52961)
  Vector type: Lentiviral, CRISPR
  Selectable markers: Puromycin
Growth in bacteria
  Bacterial resistance: Ampicillin, 100 μg/mL
  Growth temperature: 37°C
  Growth strain: NEB Stable
  Copy number: High Copy
Gene/Insert
  Gene/Insert name: HMBS sgRNA
  gRNA/shRNA sequence: ATCAAGAATCTTGTCCCCTG
  Species: H. sapiens (human)
  Entrez Gene: HMBS (a.k.a. PBG-D, PBGD, PORC, UPS)
  Promoter: U6
  Cloning method: Restriction Enzyme; 5′ cloning site Unknown (unknown if destroyed)
Resource information
  A portion of this plasmid was derived from a plasmid made by: Integrated DNA Technologies
Terms and licenses: Academic/Nonprofit Terms; Industry Terms: Not Available to Industry
How to cite: pLentiCRISPR V2 HMBS_sg2 was a gift from Alexis Jourdain (Addgene plasmid # 244860 ; http://n2t.net/addgene:244860 ; RRID:Addgene_244860)
