[The description below was written by a language model from this plasmid's Addgene catalogue record and pLannotate feature annotations shown in this document.]
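Description:
pLentiCRISPR V2 HMBS_sg2 is an all-in-one lentiviral CRISPR plasmid built on the lentiCRISPR v2 puro backbone and intended to knock out human HMBS. It is propagated in E. coli through a high-copy ColE1/pUC-type origin with ampicillin selection (AmpR); an f1 origin is also present. The sequenced plasmid is about 13 kb. Outside the viral cassette, the backbone carries an SV40/EM7-driven BleoR cassette with an SV40 poly(A) signal, a carry-over of the parental vector rather than the listed selection marker.

The transfer cassette is a third-generation-style, self-inactivating HIV-1 design. A CMV enhancer/promoter fused to a truncated 5' LTR drives genomic RNA production in packaging cells, followed by the Ψ packaging signal, a gag fragment, the RRE for Rev-dependent export, and the cPPT/CTS that aids nuclear import. The ΔU3 3' LTR inactivates viral promoter activity after integration and is followed by a bGH poly(A) signal. Within this frame, a human U6 RNA polymerase III promoter expresses a single HMBS-targeting spacer joined to the Streptococcus pyogenes gRNA scaffold. Downstream, an EF-1α core promoter drives the S. pyogenes Cas9 coding sequence, followed by puromycin N-acetyltransferase, with a WPRE enhancing transcript expression. The feature table does not annotate the linker between Cas9 and PuroR, nor any epitope tag or nuclear localisation signals.

Once packaged into lentiviral particles, a single vector delivers Cas9, guide and puromycin resistance, so transduced human cells can be selected and HMBS disrupted by RNA-guided double-strand breaks. The "sg2" in the name suggests it is one of several guides against this gene. The associated publication concerns genes essential for oxidative phosphorylation.
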