Features (pLannotate 1.2.2; 33 found; start..end, strand, type, name):
    583..1171    +  misc_feature   WPRE: woodchuck hepatitis virus posttranscriptional regulatory element
   1222..1241    +  misc_feature   cPPT/CTS (fragment): central polypurine tract and central termination sequence of HIV-1
   1243..1476    +  LTR            3' LTR (ΔU3): self-inactivating 3' long terminal repeat (LTR) from HIV-1
   1508..1732    +  polyA_signal   bGH poly(A) signal: bovine growth hormone polyadenylation signal
   1736..1757    +  promoter       SV40 promoter (fragment): SV40 enhancer and early promoter
   1778..2206    +  rep_origin     f1 ori (sequence partly withheld): f1 bacteriophage origin of replication; arrow indicates direction of (+) strand synthesis
   2220..2549    +  promoter       SV40 promoter: SV40 enhancer and early promoter
   2597..2644    +  promoter       EM7 promoter: synthetic bacterial promoter&nbsp
   2663..3037    +  CDS            BleoR: antibiotic-binding protein; Sh ble from Streptoalloteichus hindustanus; confers resistance to bleomycin, phleomycin, and Zeocin™
   3047..3172    +  CDS            ble (fragment): BLE_KLEPN - Experimental evidence at protein level: Swiss-Prot protein existence level 1. Binding protein with a strong affinity to the bleomycin family of antibiotics. Binds to CL990; an antimitotic-antibiotic compound. From Klebsiella pneumoniae.
   3167..3288    +  polyA_signal   SV40 poly(A) signal: SV40 polyadenylation signal
   3359..3381    -  protein_bind   lac operator (fragment): The lac repressor binds to the lac operator to inhibit transcription in E. coli. This inhibition can be relieved by adding lactose or isopropyl-β-D-thiogalactopyranoside (IPTG). lac repressor encoded by lacI
   3385..3415    -  promoter       lac promoter: promoter for the E. coli lac operon
   3430..3451    -  protein_bind   CAP binding site: CAP binding activates transcription in the presence of cAMP. E. coli catabolite activator protein
   3464..3556    -  CDS            lacI (fragment): lac repressor; lacI; The lac repressor binds to the lac operator to inhibit transcription in E. coli. This inhibition can be relieved by adding lactose or isopropyl-β-D-thiogalactopyranoside (IPTG).
   3739..4327    -  rep_origin     ori: high-copy-number ColE1/pMB1/pBR322/pUC origin of replication
   4498..5358    -  CDS            AmpR: β-lactamase; bla; confers resistance to ampicillin, carbenicillin, and related antibiotics
   5359..5463    -  promoter       AmpR promoter: bla
   5522..5574    -  misc_feature   bom (fragment): basis of mobility region from pBR322
   5729..6108    +  enhancer       CMV enhancer: human cytomegalovirus immediate early enhancer
   6109..6308    +  promoter       CMV promoter: human cytomegalovirus (CMV) immediate early promoter
   6326..6506    +  LTR            5' LTR (truncated): truncated 5' long terminal repeat (LTR) from HIV-1
   6553..6678    +  misc_feature   HIV-1 Ψ: packaging signal of human immunodeficiency virus type 1
   6662..7025    +  CDS            HIV-1 gag (fragment): gag protein from human immunodeficiency virus 1; gag
   7171..7404    +  misc_feature   RRE: The Rev response element (RRE) of HIV-1 allows for Rev-dependent mRNA export from the nucleus to the cytoplasm.
   7781..7881    +  CDS            Rev (fragment): human immunodeficiency virus 1 (HIV-1) Rev protein; rev; enhances nuclear export of unspliced and incompletely spliced viral mRNAs
   7931..8048    +  misc_feature   cPPT/CTS: central polypurine tract and central termination sequence of HIV-1
   8099..8339    +  promoter       U6 promoter: RNA polymerase III promoter for human U6 snRNA
   8369..8444    +  misc_RNA       gRNA scaffold: guide RNA scaffold for the Streptococcus pyogenes CRISPR/Cas9 system
   8462..8480    +  CDS            small t antigen (fragment): SV40 (simian virus 40) small t antigen
   8506..8717    +  promoter       EF-1α core promoter: core promoter for human elongation factor EF-1α
   8742..12845   +  CDS            Cas9: Cas9 (Csn1) endonuclease from the Streptococcus pyogenes Type II CRISPR/Cas system generates RNA-guided double strand breaks in DNA
  12983..567     +  CDS            PuroR (fragment) (across the origin): puromycin N-acetyltransferase; pac from Streptomyces; confers resistance to puromycin
>Addgene plasmid #244860 | pLentiCRISPR V2 HMBS_sg2 | addgene full sequence | sequence record 489388 | Addgene NGS Result
ACCCGCGACGACGTCCCCAGGGCCGTACGCACCCTCGCCGCCGCGTTCGCCGACTACCCCGCCACGCGCC
ACACCGTCGATCCGGACCGCCACATCGAGCGGGTCACCGAGCTGCAAGAACTCTTCCTCACGCGCGTCGG
GCTCGACATCGGCAAGGTGTGGGTCGCGGACGACGGCGCCGCGGTGGCGGTCTGGACCACGCCGGAGAGC
GTCGAAGCGGGGGCGGTGTTCGCCGAGATCGGCCCGCGCATGGCCGAGTTGAGCGGTTCCCGGCTGGCCG
CGCAGCAACAGATGGAAGGCCTCCTGGCGCCGCACCGGCCCAAGGAGCCCGCGTGGTTCCTGGCCACCGT
CGGAGTCTCGCCCGACCACCAGGGCAAGGGTCTGGGCAGCGCCGTCGTGCTCCCCGGAGTGGAGGCGGCC
GAGCGCGCCGGGGTGCCCGCCTTCCTGGAGACCTCCGCGCCCCGCAACCTCCCCTTCTACGAGCGGCTCG
GCTTCACCGTCACCGCCGACGTCGAGGTGCCCGAAGGACCGCGCACCTGGTGCATGACCCGCAAGCCCGG
TGCCTGAACGCGTTAAGTCGACAATCAACCTCTGGATTACAAAATTTGTGAAAGATTGACTGGTATTCTT
AACTATGTTGCTCCTTTTACGCTATGTGGATACGCTGCTTTAATGCCTTTGTATCATGCTATTGCTTCCC
GTATGGCTTTCATTTTCTCCTCCTTGTATAAATCCTGGTTGCTGTCTCTTTATGAGGAGTTGTGGCCCGT
TGTCAGGCAACGTGGCGTGGTGTGCACTGTGTTTGCTGACGCAACCCCCACTGGTTGGGGCATTGCCACC
ACCTGTCAGCTCCTTTCCGGGACTTTCGCTTTCCCCCTCCCTATTGCCACGGCGGAACTCATCGCCGCCT
GCCTTGCCCGCTGCTGGACAGGGGCTCGGCTGTTGGGCACTGACAATTCCGTGGTGTTGTCGGGGAAATC
ATCGTCCTTTCCTTGGCTGCTCGCCTGTGTTGCCACCTGGATTCTGCGCGGGACGTCCTTCTGCTACGTC
CCTTCGGCCCTCAATCCAGCGGACCTTCCTTCCCGCGGCCTGCTGCCGGCTCTGCGGCCTCTTCCGCGTC
TTCGCCTTCGCCCTCAGACGAGTCGGATCTCCCTTTGGGCCGCCTCCCCGCGTCGACTTTAAGACCAATG
ACTTACAAGGCAGCTGTAGATCTTAGCCACTTTTTAAAAGAAAAGGGGGGACTGGAAGGGCTAATTCACT
CCCAACGAAGACAAGATCTGCTTTTTGCTTGTACTGGGTCTCTCTGGTTAGACCAGATCTGAGCCTGGGA
GCTCTCTGGCTAACTAGGGAACCCACTGCTTAAGCCTCAATAAAGCTTGCCTTGAGTGCTTCAAGTAGTG
TGTGCCCGTCTGTTGTGTGACTCTGGTAACTAGAGATCCCTCAGACCCTTTTAGTCAGTGTGGAAAATCT
CTAGCAGGGCCCGTTTAAACCCGCTGATCAGCCTCGACTGTGCCTTCTAGTTGCCAGCCATCTGTTGTTT
GCCCCTCCCCCGTGCCTTCCTTGACCCTGGAAGGTGCCACTCCCACTGTCCTTTCCTAATAAAATGAGGA
AATTGCATCGCATTGTCTGAGTAGGTGTCATTCTATTCTGGGGGGTGGGGTGGGGCAGGACAGCAAGGGG
GAGGATTGGGAAGACAATAGCAGGCATGCTGGGGATGCGGTGGGCTCTATGGCTTCTGAGGCGGAAAGAA
CCAGCTGGGGCTCTAGGGGGTATCCCC
[124 nt withheld, positions 1778-1901]
C
[91 nt withheld, positions 1903-1993]
A
[49 nt withheld, positions 1995-2043]
CCTTTGACGTTGGAGTCCACGTTCTTT
[37 nt withheld, positions 2071-2107]
ACCCTATCTCGGTCTATTCTTTTGATTTATAAGGGATTTTGCCGATTTCGGCCTATTGGTTAAAAAATGA
GCTGATTTAACAAAAATTTAACGCGAATTAATTCTGTGGAATGTGTGTCAGTTAGGGTGTGGAAAGTCCC
CAGGCTCCCCAGCAGGCAGAAGTATGCAAAGCATGCATCTCAATTAGTCAGCAACCAGGTGTGGAAAGTC
CCCAGGCTCCCCAGCAGGCAGAAGTATGCAAAGCATGCATCTCAATTAGTCAGCAACCATAGTCCCGCCC
CTAACTCCGCCCATCCCGCCCCTAACTCCGCCCAGTTCCGCCCATTCTCCGCCCCATGGCTGACTAATTT
TTTTTATTTATGCAGAGGCCGAGGCCGCCTCTGCCTCTGAGCTATTCCAGAAGTAGTGAGGAGGCTTTTT
TGGAGGCCTAGGCTTTTGCAAAAAGCTCCCGGGAGCTTGTATATCCATTTTCGGATCTGATCAGCACGTG
TTGACAATTAATCATCGGCATAGTATATCGGCATAGTATAATACGACAAGGTGAGGAACTAAACCATGGC
CAAGTTGACCAGTGCCGTTCCGGTGCTCACCGCGCGCGACGTCGCCGGAGCGGTCGAGTTCTGGACCGAC
CGGCTCGGGTTCTCCCGGGACTTCGTGGAGGACGACTTCGCCGGTGTGGTCCGGGACGACGTGACCCTGT
TCATCAGCGCGGTCCAGGACCAGGTGGTGCCGGACAACACCCTGGCCTGGGTGTGGGTGCGCGGCCTGGA
CGAGCTGTACGCCGAGTGGTCGGAGGTCGTGTCCACGAACTTCCGGGACGCCTCCGGGCCGGCCATGACC
GAGATCGGCGAGCAGCCGTGGGGGCGGGAGTTCGCCCTGCGCGACCCGGCCGGCAACTGCGTGCACTTCG
TGGCCGAGGAGCAGGACTGACACGTGCTACGAGATTTCGATTCCACCGCCGCCTTCTATGAAAGGTTGGG
CTTCGGAATCGTTTTCCGGGACGCCGGCTGGATGATCCTCCAGCGCGGGGATCTCATGCTGGAGTTCTTC
GCCCACCCCAACTTGTTTATTGCAGCTTATAATGGTTACAAATAAAGCAATAGCATCACAAATTTCACAA
ATAAAGCATTTTTTTCACTGCATTCTAGTTGTGGTTTGTCCAAACTCATCAATGTATCTTATCATGTCTG
TATACCGTCGACCTCTAGCTAGAGCTTGGCGTAATCATGGTCATAGCTGTTTCCTGTGTGAAATTGTTAT
CCGCTCACAATTCCACACAACATACGAGCCGGAAGCATAAAGTGTAAAGCCTGGGGTGCCTAATGAGTGA
GCTAACTCACATTAATTGCGTTGCGCTCACTGCCCGCTTTCCAGTCGGGAAACCTGTCGTGCCAGCTGCA
TTAATGAATCGGCCAACGCGCGGGGAGAGGCGGTTTGCGTATTGGGCGCTCTTCCGCTTCCTCGCTCACT
GACTCGCTGCGCTCGGTCGTTCGGCTGCGGCGAGCGGTATCAGCTCACTCAAAGGCGGTAATACGGTTAT
CCACAGAATCAGGGGATAACGCAGGAAAGAACATGTGAGCAAAAGGCCAGCAAAAGGCCAGGAACCGTAA
AAAGGCCGCGTTGCTGGCGTTTTTCCATAGGCTCCGCCCCCCTGACGAGCATCACAAAAATCGACGCTCA
AGTCAGAGGTGGCGAAACCCGACAGGACTATAAAGATACCAGGCGTTTCCCCCTGGAAGCTCCCTCGTGC
GCTCTCCTGTTCCGACCCTGCCGCTTACCGGATACCTGTCCGCCTTTCTCCCTTCGGGAAGCGTGGCGCT
TTCTCATAGCTCACGCTGTAGGTATCTCAGTTCGGTGTAGGTCGTTCGCTCCAAGCTGGGCTGTGTGCAC
GAACCCCCCGTTCAGCCCGACCGCTGCGCCTTATCCGGTAACTATCGTCTTGAGTCCAACCCGGTAAGAC
ACGACTTATCGCCACTGGCAGCAGCCACTGGTAACAGGATTAGCAGAGCGAGGTATGTAGGCGGTGCTAC
AGAGTTCTTGAAGTGGTGGCCTAACTACGGCTACACTAGAAGAACAGTATTTGGTATCTGCGCTCTGCTG
AAGCCAGTTACCTTCGGAAAAAGAGTTGGTAGCTCTTGATCCGGCAAACAAACCACCGCTGGTAGCGGTG
GTTTTTTTGTTTGCAAGCAGCAGATTACGCGCAGAAAAAAAGGATCTCAAGAAGATCCTTTGATCTTTTC
TACGGGGTCTGACGCTCAGTGGAACGAAAACTCACGTTAAGGGATTTTGGTCATGAGATTATCAAAAAGG
ATCTTCACCTAGATCCTTTTAAATTAAAAATGAAGTTTTAAATCAATCTAAAGTATATATGAGTAAACTT
GGTCTGACAGTTACCAATGCTTAATCAGTGAGGCACCTATCTCAGCGATCTGTCTATTTCGTTCATCCAT
AGTTGCCTGACTCCCCGTCGTGTAGATAACTACGATACGGGAGGGCTTACCATCTGGCCCCAGTGCTGCA
ATGATACCGCGAGACCCACGCTCACCGGCTCCAGATTTATCAGCAATAAACCAGCCAGCCGGAAGGGCCG
AGCGCAGAAGTGGTCCTGCAACTTTATCCGCCTCCATCCAGTCTATTAATTGTTGCCGGGAAGCTAGAGT
AAGTAGTTCGCCAGTTAATAGTTTGCGCAACGTTGTTGCCATTGCTACAGGCATCGTGGTGTCACGCTCG
TCGTTTGGTATGGCTTCATTCAGCTCCGGTTCCCAACGATCAAGGCGAGTTACATGATCCCCCATGTTGT
GCAAAAAAGCGGTTAGCTCCTTCGGTCCTCCGATCGTTGTCAGAAGTAAGTTGGCCGCAGTGTTATCACT
CATGGTTATGGCAGCACTGCATAATTCTCTTACTGTCATGCCATCCGTAAGATGCTTTTCTGTGACTGGT
GAGTACTCAACCAAGTCATTCTGAGAATAGTGTATGCGGCGACCGAGTTGCTCTTGCCCGGCGTCAATAC
GGGATAATACCGCGCCACATAGCAGAACTTTAAAAGTGCTCATCATTGGAAAACGTTCTTCGGGGCGAAA
ACTCTCAAGGATCTTACCGCTGTTGAGATCCAGTTCGATGTAACCCACTCGTGCACCCAACTGATCTTCA
GCATCTTTTACTTTCACCAGCGTTTCTGGGTGAGCAAAAACAGGAAGGCAAAATGCCGCAAAAAAGGGAA
TAAGGGCGACACGGAAATGTTGAATACTCATACTCTTCCTTTTTCAATATTATTGAAGCATTTATCAGGG
TTATTGTCTCATGAGCGGATACATATTTGAATGTATTTAGAAAAATAAACAAATAGGGGTTCCGCGCACA
TTTCCCCGAAAAGTGCCACCTGACGTCGACGGATCGGGAGATCTCCCGATCCCCTATGGTGCACTCTCAG
TACAATCTGCTCTGATGCCGCATAGTTAAGCCAGTATCTGCTCCCTGCTTGTGTGTTGGAGGTCGCTGAG
TAGTGCGCGAGCAAAATTTAAGCTACAACAAGGCAAGGCTTGACCGACAATTGCATGAAGAATCTGCTTA
GGGTTAGGCGTTTTGCGCTGCTTCGCGATGTACGGGCCAGATATACGCGTTGACATTGATTATTGACTAG
TTATTAATAGTAATCAATTACGGGGTCATTAGTTCATAGCCCATATATGGAGTTCCGCGTTACATAACTT
ACGGTAAATGGCCCGCCTGGCTGACCGCCCAACGACCCCCGCCCATTGACGTCAATAATGACGTATGTTC
CCATAGTAACGCCAATAGGGACTTTCCATTGACGTCAATGGGTGGAGTATTTACGGTAAACTGCCCACTT
GGCAGTACATCAAGTGTATCATATGCCAAGTACGCCCCCTATTGACGTCAATGACGGTAAATGGCCCGCC
TGGCATTATGCCCAGTACATGACCTTATGGGACTTTCCTACTTGGCAGTACATCTACGTATTAGTCATCG
CTATTACCATGGTGATGCGGTTTTGGCAGTACATCAATGGGCGTGGATAGCGGTTTGACTCACGGGGATT
TCCAAGTCTCCACCCCATTGACGTCAATGGGAGTTTGTTTTGGCACCAAAATCAACGGGACTTTCCAAAA
TGTCGTAACAACTCCGCCCCATTGACGCAAATGGGCGGTAGGCGTGTACGGTGGGAGGTCTATATAAGCA
GCGCGTTTTGCCTGTACTGGGTCTCTCTGGTTAGACCAGATCTGAGCCTGGGAGCTCTCTGGCTAACTAG
GGAACCCACTGCTTAAGCCTCAATAAAGCTTGCCTTGAGTGCTTCAAGTAGTGTGTGCCCGTCTGTTGTG
TGACTCTGGTAACTAGAGATCCCTCAGACCCTTTTAGTCAGTGTGGAAAATCTCTAGCAGTGGCGCCCGA
ACAGGGACTTGAAAGCGAAAGGGAAACCAGAGGAGCTCTCTCGACGCAGGACTCGGCTTGCTGAAGCGCG
CACGGCAAGAGGCGAGGGGCGGCGACTGGTGAGTACGCCAAAAATTTTGACTAGCGGAGGCTAGAAGGAG
AGAGATGGGTGCGAGAGCGTCAGTATTAAGCGGGGGAGAATTAGATCGCGATGGGAAAAAATTCGGTTAA
GGCCAGGGGGAAAGAAAAAATATAAATTAAAACATATAGTATGGGCAAGCAGGGAGCTAGAACGATTCGC
AGTTAATCCTGGCCTGTTAGAAACATCAGAAGGCTGTAGACAAATACTGGGACAGCTACAACCATCCCTT
CAGACAGGATCAGAAGAACTTAGATCATTATATAATACAGTAGCAACCCTCTATTGTGTGCATCAAAGGA
TAGAGATAAAAGACACCAAGGAAGCTTTAGACAAGATAGAGGAAGAGCAAAACAAAAGTAAGACCACCGC
ACAGCAAGCGGCCGCTGATCTTCAGACCTGGAGGAGGAGATATGAGGGACAATTGGAGAAGTGAATTATA
TAAATATAAAGTAGTAAAAATTGAACCATTAGGAGTAGCACCCACCAAGGCAAAGAGAAGAGTGGTGCAG
AGAGAAAAAAGAGCAGTGGGAATAGGAGCTTTGTTCCTTGGGTTCTTGGGAGCAGCAGGAAGCACTATGG
GCGCAGCGTCAATGACGCTGACGGTACAGGCCAGACAATTATTGTCTGGTATAGTGCAGCAGCAGAACAA
TTTGCTGAGGGCTATTGAGGCGCAACAGCATCTGTTGCAACTCACAGTCTGGGGCATCAAGCAGCTCCAG
GCAAGAATCCTGGCTGTGGAAAGATACCTAAAGGATCAACAGCTCCTGGGGATTTGGGGTTGCTCTGGAA
AACTCATTTGCACCACTGCTGTGCCTTGGAATGCTAGTTGGAGTAATAAATCTCTGGAACAGATTTGGAA
TCACACGACCTGGATGGAGTGGGACAGAGAAATTAACAATTACACAAGCTTAATACACTCCTTAATTGAA
GAATCGCAAAACCAGCAAGAAAAGAATGAACAAGAATTATTGGAATTAGATAAATGGGCAAGTTTGTGGA
ATTGGTTTAACATAACAAATTGGCTGTGGTATATAAAATTATTCATAATGATAGTAGGAGGCTTGGTAGG
TTTAAGAATAGTTTTTGCTGTACTTTCTATAGTGAATAGAGTTAGGCAGGGATATTCACCATTATCGTTT
CAGACCCACCTCCCAACCCCGAGGGGACCCGACAGGCCCGAAGGAATAGAAGAAGAAGGTGGAGAGAGAG
ACAGAGACAGATCCATTCGATTAGTGAACGGATCGGCACTGCGTGCGCCAATTCTGCAGACAAATGGCAG
TATTCATCCACAATTTTAAAAGAAAAGGGGGGATTGGGGGGTACAGTGCAGGGGAAAGAATAGTAGACAT
AATAGCAACAGACATACAAACTAAAGAATTACAAAAACAAATTACAAAAATTCAAAATTTTCGGGTTTAT
TACAGGGACAGCAGAGATCCAGTTTGGTTAATTAAGGTACCGAGGGCCTATTTCCCATGATTCCTTCATA
TTTGCATATACGATACAAGGCTGTTAGAGAGATAATTAGAATTAATTTGACTGTAAACACAAAGATATTA
GTACAAAATACGTGACGTAGAAAGTAATAATTTCTTGGGTAGTTTGCAGTTTTAAAATTATGTTTTAAAA
TGGACTATCATATGCTTACCGTAACTTGAAAGTATTTCGATTTCTTGGCTTTATATATCTTGTGGAAAGG
ACGAAACACCGATCAAGAATCTTGTCCCCTGGTTTTAGAGCTAGAAATAGCAAGTTAAAATAAGGCTAGT
CCGTTATCAACTTGAAAAAGTGGCACCGAGTCGGTGCTTTTTTGAATTCGCTAGCTAGGTCTTGAAAGGA
GTGGGAATTGGCTCCGGTGCCCGTCAGTGGGCAGAGCGCACATCGCCCACAGTCCCCGAGAAGTTGGGGG
GAGGGGTCGGCAATTGATCCGGTGCCTAGAGAAGGTGGCGCGGGGTAAACTGGGAAAGTGATGTCGTGTA
CTGGCTCCGCCTTTTTCCCGAGGGTGGGGGAGAACCGTATATAAGTGCAGTAGTCGCCGTGAACGTTCTT
TTTCGCAACGGGTTTGCCGCCAGAACACAGGACCGGTTCTAGAGCGCTGCCACCATGGACAAGAAGTACA
GCATCGGCCTGGACATCGGCACCAACTCTGTGGGCTGGGCCGTGATCACCGACGAGTACAAGGTGCCCAG
CAAGAAATTCAAGGTGCTGGGCAACACCGACCGGCACAGCATCAAGAAGAACCTGATCGGAGCCCTGCTG
TTCGACAGCGGCGAAACAGCCGAGGCCACCCGGCTGAAGAGAACCGCCAGAAGAAGATACACCAGACGGA
AGAACCGGATCTGCTATCTGCAAGAGATCTTCAGCAACGAGATGGCCAAGGTGGACGACAGCTTCTTCCA
CAGACTGGAAGAGTCCTTCCTGGTGGAAGAGGATAAGAAGCACGAGCGGCACCCCATCTTCGGCAACATC
GTGGACGAGGTGGCCTACCACGAGAAGTACCCCACCATCTACCACCTGAGAAAGAAACTGGTGGACAGCA
CCGACAAGGCCGACCTGCGGCTGATCTATCTGGCCCTGGCCCACATGATCAAGTTCCGGGGCCACTTCCT
GATCGAGGGCGACCTGAACCCCGACAACAGCGACGTGGACAAGCTGTTCATCCAGCTGGTGCAGACCTAC
AACCAGCTGTTCGAGGAAAACCCCATCAACGCCAGCGGCGTGGACGCCAAGGCCATCCTGTCTGCCAGAC
TGAGCAAGAGCAGACGGCTGGAAAATCTGATCGCCCAGCTGCCCGGCGAGAAGAAGAATGGCCTGTTCGG
AAACCTGATTGCCCTGAGCCTGGGCCTGACCCCCAACTTCAAGAGCAACTTCGACCTGGCCGAGGATGCC
AAACTGCAGCTGAGCAAGGACACCTACGACGACGACCTGGACAACCTGCTGGCCCAGATCGGCGACCAGT
ACGCCGACCTGTTTCTGGCCGCCAAGAACCTGTCCGACGCCATCCTGCTGAGCGACATCCTGAGAGTGAA
CACCGAGATCACCAAGGCCCCCCTGAGCGCCTCTATGATCAAGAGATACGACGAGCACCACCAGGACCTG
ACCCTGCTGAAAGCTCTCGTGCGGCAGCAGCTGCCTGAGAAGTACAAAGAGATTTTCTTCGACCAGAGCA
AGAACGGCTACGCCGGCTACATTGACGGCGGAGCCAGCCAGGAAGAGTTCTACAAGTTCATCAAGCCCAT
CCTGGAAAAGATGGACGGCACCGAGGAACTGCTCGTGAAGCTGAACAGAGAGGACCTGCTGCGGAAGCAG
CGGACCTTCGACAACGGCAGCATCCCCCACCAGATCCACCTGGGAGAGCTGCACGCCATTCTGCGGCGGC
AGGAAGATTTTTACCCATTCCTGAAGGACAACCGGGAAAAGATCGAGAAGATCCTGACCTTCCGCATCCC
CTACTACGTGGGCCCTCTGGCCAGGGGAAACAGCAGATTCGCCTGGATGACCAGAAAGAGCGAGGAAACC
ATCACCCCCTGGAACTTCGAGGAAGTGGTGGACAAGGGCGCTTCCGCCCAGAGCTTCATCGAGCGGATGA
CCAACTTCGATAAGAACCTGCCCAACGAGAAGGTGCTGCCCAAGCACAGCCTGCTGTACGAGTACTTCAC
CGTGTATAACGAGCTGACCAAAGTGAAATACGTGACCGAGGGAATGAGAAAGCCCGCCTTCCTGAGCGGC
GAGCAGAAAAAGGCCATCGTGGACCTGCTGTTCAAGACCAACCGGAAAGTGACCGTGAAGCAGCTGAAAG
AGGACTACTTCAAGAAAATCGAGTGCTTCGACTCCGTGGAAATCTCCGGCGTGGAAGATCGGTTCAACGC
CTCCCTGGGCACATACCACGATCTGCTGAAAATTATCAAGGACAAGGACTTCCTGGACAATGAGGAAAAC
GAGGACATTCTGGAAGATATCGTGCTGACCCTGACACTGTTTGAGGACAGAGAGATGATCGAGGAACGGC
TGAAAACCTATGCCCACCTGTTCGACGACAAAGTGATGAAGCAGCTGAAGCGGCGGAGATACACCGGCTG
GGGCAGGCTGAGCCGGAAGCTGATCAACGGCATCCGGGACAAGCAGTCCGGCAAGACAATCCTGGATTTC
CTGAAGTCCGACGGCTTCGCCAACAGAAACTTCATGCAGCTGATCCACGACGACAGCCTGACCTTTAAAG
AGGACATCCAGAAAGCCCAGGTGTCCGGCCAGGGCGATAGCCTGCACGAGCACATTGCCAATCTGGCCGG
CAGCCCCGCCATTAAGAAGGGCATCCTGCAGACAGTGAAGGTGGTGGACGAGCTCGTGAAAGTGATGGGC
CGGCACAAGCCCGAGAACATCGTGATCGAAATGGCCAGAGAGAACCAGACCACCCAGAAGGGACAGAAGA
ACAGCCGCGAGAGAATGAAGCGGATCGAAGAGGGCATCAAAGAGCTGGGCAGCCAGATCCTGAAAGAACA
CCCCGTGGAAAACACCCAGCTGCAGAACGAGAAGCTGTACCTGTACTACCTGCAGAATGGGCGGGATATG
TACGTGGACCAGGAACTGGACATCAACCGGCTGTCCGACTACGATGTGGACCATATCGTGCCTCAGAGCT
TTCTGAAGGACGACTCCATCGACAACAAGGTGCTGACCAGAAGCGACAAGAACCGGGGCAAGAGCGACAA
CGTGCCCTCCGAAGAGGTCGTGAAGAAGATGAAGAACTACTGGCGGCAGCTGCTGAACGCCAAGCTGATT
ACCCAGAGAAAGTTCGACAATCTGACCAAGGCCGAGAGAGGCGGCCTGAGCGAACTGGATAAGGCCGGCT
TCATCAAGAGACAGCTGGTGGAAACCCGGCAGATCACAAAGCACGTGGCACAGATCCTGGACTCCCGGAT
GAACACTAAGTACGACGAGAATGACAAGCTGATCCGGGAAGTGAAAGTGATCACCCTGAAGTCCAAGCTG
GTGTCCGATTTCCGGAAGGATTTCCAGTTTTACAAAGTGCGCGAGATCAACAACTACCACCACGCCCACG
ACGCCTACCTGAACGCCGTCGTGGGAACCGCCCTGATCAAAAAGTACCCTAAGCTGGAAAGCGAGTTCGT
GTACGGCGACTACAAGGTGTACGACGTGCGGAAGATGATCGCCAAGAGCGAGCAGGAAATCGGCAAGGCT
ACCGCCAAGTACTTCTTCTACAGCAACATCATGAACTTTTTCAAGACCGAGATTACCCTGGCCAACGGCG
AGATCCGGAAGCGGCCTCTGATCGAGACAAACGGCGAAACCGGGGAGATCGTGTGGGATAAGGGCCGGGA
TTTTGCCACCGTGCGGAAAGTGCTGAGCATGCCCCAAGTGAATATCGTGAAAAAGACCGAGGTGCAGACA
GGCGGCTTCAGCAAAGAGTCTATCCTGCCCAAGAGGAACAGCGATAAGCTGATCGCCAGAAAGAAGGACT
GGGACCCTAAGAAGTACGGCGGCTTCGACAGCCCCACCGTGGCCTATTCTGTGCTGGTGGTGGCCAAAGT
GGAAAAGGGCAAGTCCAAGAAACTGAAGAGTGTGAAAGAGCTGCTGGGGATCACCATCATGGAAAGAAGC
AGCTTCGAGAAGAATCCCATCGACTTTCTGGAAGCCAAGGGCTACAAAGAAGTGAAAAAGGACCTGATCA
TCAAGCTGCCTAAGTACTCCCTGTTCGAGCTGGAAAACGGCCGGAAGAGAATGCTGGCCTCTGCCGGCGA
ACTGCAGAAGGGAAACGAACTGGCCCTGCCCTCCAAATATGTGAACTTCCTGTACCTGGCCAGCCACTAT
GAGAAGCTGAAGGGCTCCCCCGAGGATAATGAGCAGAAACAGCTGTTTGTGGAACAGCACAAGCACTACC
TGGACGAGATCATCGAGCAGATCAGCGAGTTCTCCAAGAGAGTGATCCTGGCCGACGCTAATCTGGACAA
AGTGCTGTCCGCCTACAACAAGCACCGGGATAAGCCCATCAGAGAGCAGGCCGAGAATATCATCCACCTG
TTTACCCTGACCAATCTGGGAGCCCCTGCCGCCTTCAAGTACTTTGACACCACCATCGACCGGAAGAGGT
ACACCAGCACCAAAGAGGTGCTGGACGCCACCCTGATCCACCAGAGCATCACCGGCCTGTACGAGACACG
GATCGACCTGTCTCAGCTGGGAGGCGACAAGCGACCTGCCGCCACAAAGAAGGCTGGACAGGCTAAGAAG
AAGAAAGATTACAAAGACGATGACGATAAGGGATCCGGCGCAACAAACTTCTCTCTGCTGAAACAAGCCG
GAGATGTCGAAGAGAATCCTGGACCGACCGAGTACAAGCCCACGGTGCGCCTCGCC
